Addgene plasmid #68909: pAT593
Purpose: NanoLuc expressed constiutively from PBT1311 and rpiL* RBS, pNBU2 backbone, AmpR
Depositing lab: Timothy Lu & Christopher Voigt. Depositing organization: Massachusetts Institute of Technology. Publication: Programming a Human Commensal Bacterium, Bacteroides thetaiotaomicron, to Sense and Respond to Stimuli in the Murine Gut Microbiota. Mimee M, Tucker AC, Voigt CA, Lu TK. Cell Syst. 2015 Jul 29;1(1):62-71. doi: 10.1016/j.cels.2015.06.001. PubMed 26918244.
Backbone
  Vector backbone: pNBU2
  Total vector size (bp): 5784
  Vector type: Bacterial Expression
  Selectable markers: Erythromycin in Bacteroides
Growth in bacteria
  Bacterial resistance: Ampicillin, 100 μg/mL
  Growth temperature: 37°C
  Growth strain: Pir1
  Copy number: Low Copy
Gene/Insert
  Gene/Insert name: NanoLuc
  Insert size (bp): 516
Terms and licenses: Academic/Nonprofit Terms; Industry Terms: Not Available to Industry
How to cite: pAT593 was a gift from Timothy Lu & Christopher Voigt (Addgene plasmid # 68909 ; http://n2t.net/addgene:68909 ; RRID:Addgene_68909)
