[The description below was written by a language model from this plasmid's Addgene catalogue record, the feature table of its GenBank file and pLannotate feature annotations shown in this document.]
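Description:
pAT593 is a 5,784 bp bacterial expression plasmid built on the pNBU2 backbone, designed to shuttle a luciferase reporter from E. coli into Bacteroides. It carries the R6K γ origin, which replicates only when the π initiator protein is supplied in trans. This explains its propagation in a pir-positive E. coli strain, where it is kept at low copy under ampicillin selection (AmpR, β-lactamase). An incP oriT, flanked by a traJ fragment, allows conjugative mobilisation from a suitable donor into the recipient. An erm-family rRNA methylase gene, annotated by homology as ermC', matches the recorded erythromycin selection in Bacteroides. pNBU2-type vectors are generally used as integrating plasmids that cannot replicate in Bacteroides and insert into the chromosome. However, the feature table does not annotate an integrase or attachment site, and roughly the first 1.8 kb of the sequence is unannotated.

The payload is NanoLuc (516 bp insert), the engineered luciferase derived from the catalytic subunit of the Oplophorus gracilirostris enzyme, which the automated annotation detects as a fragment match. According to the record, it is expressed constitutively from the PBT1311 promoter with the rpiL* ribosome binding site. Neither element is called in the feature table, but they presumably lie just upstream of the coding sequence. The short "hsp70 poly(A)" hit in that region is most likely a spurious match. The accompanying GenBank record covers only 789 bp and has no annotated features. The associated work concerns programming Bacteroides thetaiotaomicron to sense and respond to stimuli in the murine gut, so the construct plausibly serves as a constitutive luminescent reference for characterising promoter and RBS parts in that species.
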