Features (pLannotate 1.2.2; 9 found; start..end, strand, type, name):
   1821..2549    -  CDS            ermC': ERM_BACIU - Experimental evidence at protein level: Swiss-Prot protein existence level 1. This protein produces a dimethylation of the adenine residue at position 2085 in 23S rRNA, resulting in reduced affinity between ribosomes and macrolide-lincosamide-streptogramin B antibiotics. From Bacillus subtilis.
   3020..3036    +  promoter       AmpR promoter (fragment): bla
   3037..3897    +  CDS            AmpR: β-lactamase; bla; confers resistance to ampicillin, carbenicillin, and related antibiotics
   3950..3995    -  CDS            traJ (fragment): oriT-recognizing protein; traJ
   4028..4137    -  oriT           oriT: incP origin of transfer
   4308..4696    +  rep_origin     R6K γ ori: γ replication origin from E. coli plasmid R6K; requires the R6K initiator protein pi for replication
   4708..4729    +  misc_feature   MCS (fragment): pBluescript multiple cloning site
   5025..5042    +  polyA_signal   hsp70 poly(A) (fragment): polyadenlyation signal from the Drosophila melanogaster hsp70Ab gene
   5049..5567    +  CDS            LUCI_OPLGR (fragment): Experimental evidence at protein level: Swiss-Prot protein existence level 1. Catalytic subunit of oplophorus-luciferin 2-monooxygenase. Oxidoreductase that converts coelenterazine (the oplophorus luciferin) to coelenteramide under emission of blue light with a maximum at 454 nm. Is also active with bisdeoxycoelenterazine. From Oplophorus gracilirostris (Luminous shrimp).
>Addgene plasmid #68909 | pAT593 | depositor full sequence | sequence record 121354 | pAT593 sequence 5784 bps
TCTCTATGTTGGATTCCTTGTTGCTCATATTGTGATGATAATTTCTACAAATATAGTCATTGGTAACTAT
CTATGAAACTGTTTGATACTTTTATAGTTGATTAAACTTGTTCATGGCATTTGCCTTAATATCATCCGCT
ATGTCAATGTAGGGTTTCATAGCTTTGTAGTCGCTGTGTCCCGTCCATTTCATGACCACCTGTGCCGGGA
TTCCGAGAGCCAGCGCATTGCAGATGAATGTCCTTCTTCCTGCATGGGTACTGAGCAAAGCGTATTTGGG
TGTGACTTCATCAATACGTTCATTTCCCTTGTAGTAGGTTTCCCGTACAGGCTCGTTGATTTCTGCCAGT
TCGCCCAGCTCTTTCAGGTAATCGTTCATCTTCTGGTTGCTGATGACGGGCAGAGCCATGTAATTCTCGA
AATGGATGTCCTTGTATTTGTCCAGTATGGCTTTGCTGTATTTGTTCAGTTCAATCGTCAGGCTGTCGGC
AGTCTTGACTGTGGTTATTTCGATGTGGTCGGACTTCACATCGCTTCTTTTCAGATTGCGAACATCCGAA
TACCGCAAACTCGTAAAGCAGCAGAACAGGAAAACATCACGCACACGTTCCAGGTATTGCTTATCCTTGG
GTATCTGGTAGTCTTTCAGCTTGTTCAGTTCATCCCAAGTCAGGAAGATTACTTTTTTCGAGGTGGTTTT
CAGTTTCGGTTTGAACGTATCGTATGCAATGTTCTGATGATGTCCTTTCTTGAAGCTCCAGCGCAGGAAC
CATTTGAGGAATCCCATTTGCTTGCCGATGGTGCTGTTTCTCATATCCTTGGTGTCACGCAGGAAGTTGA
CGTATTCGTTCAATCCAAACTCGTTGAAATAGTTGAACGTTGCATCCTCCTTGAACTCTTTGAGGTGGTT
CCTCACTGCTGCAAATTTTTCATAGGTGGATGCCGTCCAGTTATTCTGGTTACCGCACTCTTTTACAAAC
TCATCGAACACCTCCCAAAAGCTGACAGGGGCTTCTTCCGGCTGTTCTTCGCTGGTGTCTTTCATTCTCA
TGTTGAAAGCTTCCTTCAACTGTTGGGTCGTTGGCATGACCTCCTGCACCTCAAATTCCTTGAAAATATT
CTGGATTTCGGCATAGTATTTCAGCAAGTCCGTATTGATTTCGGCTGCACTTTGCTTTAGCTTGTTGGTA
CATCCGCTCTTTACCCGCTGCTTATCTGCATCCCATTTGGCTACGTCAATCCGGTAGCCCGTTGTAAACT
CGATGCGTTGGCTGGCAAAGATGACACGCATACGGATGGGTACGTTCTCTACGATTGGCACACCGTTCTT
TTTCCGGCTCTCCAATGCAAAAATGATGTTGCGCTTGATATTCATAATTGGGTGCGTTTGAAATTCTACA
CCCAAATATACACCCAATTATTGAGATAGCAAAAGACATTTAGAAACATTTACTTTTACTCTATATTGTA
ATTTACACTTGATTATCAGTCGTTTGCAGTCTTATGATATTCTGTGAAAGTATAAGTTCGAGAGCCTGTC
TCTCCGCAAAAAACGCTGAAAATCAGCAGATTGCAAAACAAACACCCTGTTTTACACCCAAGAATGTAAA
GTCGGCTGTTTTTGTTTTATTTAAGATAATACAACCACTACATAATAAAAGAGTAGCGATATTAAAAGAA
TCCGATGAGAAAAGACTAATATTTATCTATCCATTCAGTTTGATTTTTCAGGACTTTACATCGTCCTGAA
AGTATTTGTTGGTACCGGTACCGAGGACGCGTAAACATTTACAGTTGCATGTGGCCTATTGTTTTTAGCC
GTTAAATATTTTATAACTATTAAATAGCGATACAAATTGTTCGAAACTAATATTGTTTATATCATATATT
CTCGCATGTTTTAAAGCTTTATTAAATTGATTTTTTGTAAACAGTTTTTCGTACTCTTTGTTAACCCATT
TCATTACAAAAGTTTCATATTTTTTTCTCTCTTTAAATGCCATTTTTGCTGGCTTTCTTTTTAATACAAT
TAATGTGCTATCCACTTTAGGTTTTGGATGGAAATAATACCTAGGAATTTTTGCTAATATAGAAATATCT
ACCTCTGCCATTAACAGCAATGCTAGTGATCTGTTTGTATCTAATAACATTTTAGCAAAACCATATTCCA
CTATTAAATAACTTATTGTGGCTGAACTTTCAAAAACAATTTTTCGAATTATATTTGTGCTTATGTTGTA
AGGTATGCTGCCAAATATTTTATATGGATTGTGGCTAGGAAATGTAAATTTCAGTATATCATCATTTACT
ATTTGATAGTTAGGATAATTTAAGAGCTTATTACGAGTTACCTCACATAATTTAGAATCAATTTCTATCG
CCGTTACAAAATTACATCTCTTTACCAATCCAGCAGTAAAATGACCTTTCCCTGCACCTATTTCAAAGAT
GTTATCTTTTTCATCTAAACTTATGCAATTCATTATTTTTTCTATGTGATATTTTGAAGTAATAAAATTT
TGACTATCTTTTATATTTACTTTGTTCATTATAACCTCTCCTTAATTTATTGCATCTCTTTTCGAATATT
TATGTTTTTTGAGAAAAGAACGTACTCATGGTTCATCCCGATATGCGTATCGGTCTGTATATCAGCAACT
TTCTATGTGTTTCAACTACAATAGTCATCTATTCTCATCTTTCTGAGTCCACCCCCTGCAAAGCCCCTCT
TTACGACATAAAAATTCGGTCGGAAAAGGTATGCAAAAGATGTTTCTCTCTTTAAGAGAAACTCTTCGGG
ATGCAAAAATATGAAAATAACTCCAATTCACCAAATTATATAGCGACTTTTTTACAAAATGCTAAAATTT
GTTGATTTCCGTCAAGCAATTGTTGAGCAAAAATGTCTTTTACGATAAAATGATACCTCAATATCAACTG
TTTAGCAAAACGATATTTCTCTTAAAGAGAGAAACACCTTTTTGTTCACCAATCCCCGACTTTTAATCCC
GCGGCCATGATTGAAAAAGGAAGAGTATGAGTATTCAACATTTCCGTGTCGCCCTTATTCCCTTTTTTGC
GGCATTTTGCCTTCCTGTTTTTGCTCACCCAGAAACGCTGGTGAAAGTAAAAGATGCTGAAGATCAGTTG
GGTGCACGAGTGGGTTACATCGAACTGGATCTCAACAGCGGTAAGATCCTTGAGAGTTTTCGCCCCGAAG
AACGTTTTCCAATGATGAGCACTTTTAAAGTTCTGCTATGTGGCGCGGTATTATCCCGTATTGACGCCGG
GCAAGAGCAACTCGGTCGCCGCATACACTATTCTCAGAATGACTTGGTTGAGTACTCACCAGTCACAGAA
AAGCATCTTACGGATGGCATGACAGTAAGAGAATTATGCAGTGCTGCCATAACCATGAGTGATAACACTG
CGGCCAACTTACTTCTGACAACGATCGGAGGACCGAAGGAGCTAACCGCTTTTTTGCACAACATGGGGGA
TCATGTAACTCGCCTTGATCGTTGGGAACCGGAGCTGAATGAAGCCATACCAAACGACGAGCGTGACACC
ACGATGCCTGTAGCAATGGCAACAACGTTGCGCAAACTATTAACTGGCGAACTACTTACTCTAGCTTCCC
GGCAACAATTAATAGACTGGATGGAGGCGGATAAAGTTGCAGGACCACTTCTGCGCTCGGCCCTTCCGGC
TGGCTGGTTTATTGCTGATAAATCTGGAGCCGGTGAGCGTGGGTCTCGCGGTATCATTGCAGCACTGGGG
CCAGATGGTAAGCCCTCCCGTATCGTAGTTATCTACACGACGGGGAGTCAGGCAACTATGGATGAACGAA
ATAGACAGATCGCTGAGATAGGTGCCTCACTGATTAAGCATTGGTAACTGTCAGACCAAGTTTACTCATA
ACGCGTCAATTCGAGGGGGATCAATTCCGTGATAGGTGGGCTGCCCTTCCTGGTTGGCTTGGTTTCATCA
GCCATCCGCTTGCCCTCATCTGTTACGCCGGCGGTAGCCGGCCAGCCTCGCAGAGCAGGATTCCCGTTGA
GCACCGCCAGGTGCGAATAAGGGACAGTGAAGAAGGAACACCCGCTCGCGGGTGGGCCTACTTCACCTAT
CCTGCCCGGCTGACGCCGTTGGATACACCAAGGAAAGTCTACACGAACCCTTTGGCAAAATCCTGTATAT
CGTGCGAAAAAGGATGGATATACCGAAAAAATCGCTATAATGACCCCGAAGCAGGGTTATGCAGCGGAAA
ACGGAATTGATCCGGCCACGATGCGTCCGGCGTAGAGGATCTGAAGATCAGCAGTTCAACCTGTTGATAG
TACGTACTAAGCTCTCATGTTTCACGTACTAAGCTCTCATGTTTAACGTACTAAGCTCTCATGTTTAACG
AACTAAACCCTCATGGCTAACGTACTAAGCTCTCATGGCTAACGTACTAAGCTCTCATGTTTCACGTACT
AAGCTCTCATGTTTGAACAATAAAATTAATATAAATCAGCAACTTAAATAGCCTCTAAGGTTTTAAGTTT
TATAAGAAAAAAAAGAATATATAAGGCTTTTAAAGCTTTTAAGGTTTAACGGTTGTGGACAACAAGCCAG
GGATGTAACGCACTGAGAAGCCCTTAGAGCCTCTCAAAGCAATTTTGAGTGACACAGGAACACTTAACGG
CTGACATGGGAATTCCCCTCCACCGCGGTGGCGGCCGCTGATCTGGAAGAAGCAATGAAAGCTGCTGTTA
AGTCTCCGAATCAGGTATTGTTCCTGACAGGTGTATTCCCATCCGGTAAACGCGGATACTTTGCAGTTGA
TCTGACTCAGGAATAAATTATAAATTAAGGTAAGAAGATTGTAGGATAAGCTAATGAAATAGAAAAAGGA
TGCCGTCACACAACTTGTCGGCATTCTTTTTTGTTTTATTAGTTGAAAATATAGTGAAAAAGTTGCCTAA
ATATGTATGTTAACAAATTATTTGTCGTAACTTTGCACTCCCGCATTTTAAAATAAAATAAATTATTTAT
TTAATTAAACGAATATGGTTTTTACTCTGGAAGATTTTGTTGGCGATTGGCGTCAGACCGCGGGTTATAA
TTTGGATCAAGTCCTGGAACAGGGTGGCGTAAGCTCTCTGTTCCAGAACCTGGGTGTGAGCGTGACGCCG
ATTCAGCGCATCGTTCTGTCCGGCGAGAACGGTCTGAAAATTGATATTCATGTGATCATCCCGTACGAAG
GCCTGAGCGGTGACCAAATGGGTCAAATCGAGAAAATCTTTAAAGTCGTCTACCCAGTTGACGATCACCA
CTTCAAGGTTATCTTGCATTACGGTACGCTGGTGATTGATGGTGTGACCCCGAATATGATTGACTATTTC
GGCCGTCCGTATGAAGGCATTGCCGTTTTTGACGGTAAAAAGATCACCGTCACCGGTACCCTGTGGAATG
GCAATAAGATTATTGACGAGCGTCTGATTAACCCGGACGGCAGCCTGCTGTTCCGCGTGACCATCAACGG
TGTCACGGGTTGGCGTCTGTGCGAGCGCATCCTGGCATAATGAACTGCACTTGCTTTGATAATTAATGAT
AAACAATCTAAAAGCACTCTAATCGTTATCGGAGTGCTTTTAGATTACTAATCAAATTGCTTCTACTAAT
TGCCTATCTTCCAGTGATGGAACAGCATTTGTGCATTGGCTGCAACAATCAGCCTTACTTGTGCCTGTTC
TATTTCCGAACCGACCGCTTGTATGAATCCATCAAAATTCGTTT
