LOCUS       Exported 789 bp ds-DNA linear SYN 18-JUL-2021
DEFINITION  NanoLuc expressed constiutively from PBT1311 and rpiL* RBS, pNBU2
            backbone, AmpR.
ACCESSION   .
VERSION     .
KEYWORDS    pAT593
SOURCE      synthetic DNA construct
  ORGANISM  synthetic DNA construct
REFERENCE   1 (bases 1 to 789)
  AUTHORS   Mimee M, Tucker AC, Voigt CA, Lu TK
  TITLE     Programming a Human Commensal Bacterium, Bacteroides
            thetaiotaomicron, to Sense and Respond to Stimuli in the Murine Gut
            Microbiota.
  JOURNAL   Cell Syst. 2015 Jul 29;1(1):62-71. doi: 10.1016/j.cels.2015.06.001.
  PUBMED    26918244
REFERENCE   2 (bases 1 to 789)
  AUTHORS   .
  TITLE     Direct Submission
  JOURNAL   Exported Jul 18, 2021 from SnapGene Server 1.1.58
            http://www.snapgene.com
FEATURES             Location/Qualifiers
     source          1..789
                     /organism="synthetic DNA construct"
                     /mol_type="other DNA"
ORIGIN
        1 agtgacacag gaacacttaa cggctgacat gggaattccc ctccaccgcg gtggcggccg
       61 ctgatctgga agaagcaatg aaagctgctg ttaagtctcc gaatcaggta ttgttcctga
      121 caggtgtatt cccatccggt aaacgcggat actttgcagt tgatctgact caggaataaa
      181 ttataaatta aggtaagaag attgtaggat aagctaatga aatagaaaaa ggatgccgtc
      241 acacaacttg tcggcattct tttttgtttt attagttgaa aatatagtga aaaagttgcc
      301 taaatatgta tgttaacaaa ttatttgtcg taactttgca ctcccgcatt ttaaaataaa
      361 ataaattatt tatttaatta aacgaatatg gtttttactc tggaagattt tgttggcgat
      421 tggcgtcaga ccgcgggtta taatttggat caagtcctgg aacagggtgg cgtaagctct
      481 ctgttccaga acctgggtgt gagcgtgacg ccgattcagc gcatcgttct gtccggcgag
      541 aacggtctga aaattgatat tcatgtgatc atcccgtacg aaggcctgag cggtgaccaa
      601 atgggtcaaa tcgagaaaat ctttaaagtc gtctacccag ttgacgatca ccacttcaag
      661 gttatcttgc attacggtac gctggtgatt gatggtgtga ccccgaatat gattgactat
      721 ttcggccgtc cgtatgaagg cattgccgtt tttgacggta aaaagatcac cgtcaccggt
      781 accctgtgg
//
