>Addgene plasmid #68909 | pAT593 | addgene partial sequence | sequence record 126437 | hhvEBNA1-R 5'-TGGAATAGCAAGGGCAGTTC-3'
ATGGTCACGCGGAACAGCAGGCTGCCGTCCGGGTTAATCAGACGCTCGTCAATAATCTTATTGCCATTCC
ACAGGGTACCGGTGACGGTGATCTTTTTACCGTCAAAAACGGCAATGCCTTCATACGGACGGCCGAAATA
GTCAATCATATTCGGGGTCACACCATCAATCACCAGCGTACCGTAATGCAAGATAACCTTGAAGTGGTGA
TCGTCAACTGGGTAGACGACTTTAAAGATTTTCTCGATTTGACCCATTTGGTCACCGCTCAGGCCTTCGT
ACGGGATGATCACATGAATATCAATTTTCAGACCGTTCTCGCCGGACAGAACGATGCGCTGAATCGGCGT
CACGCTCACACCCAGGTTCTGGAACAGAGAGCTTACGCCACCCTGTTCCAGGACTTGATCCAAATTATAA
CCCGCGGTCTGACGCCAATCGCCAACAAAATCTTCCAGAGTAAAAACCATATTCGTTTAATTAAATAAAT
AATTTATTTTATTTTAAAATGCGGGAGTGCAAAGTTACGACAAATAATTTGTTAACATACATATTTAGGC
AACTTTTTCACTATATTTTCAACTAATAAAACAAAAAAGAATGCCGACAAGTTGTGTGACGGCATCCTTT
TTCTATTTCATTAGCTTATCCTACAATCTTCTTACCTTAATTTATAATTTATTCCTGAGTCAGATCAACT
GCAAAGTATCCGCGTTTACCGGATG
